Addgene plasmid #164004: pDB.His.MBP.3C NLRP1 UPA-CARD Y1445A
Purpose: Bacterial expression vector encoding a HRV 3C-cleavable His-MBP-tagged NLRP1 UPA-CARD (dimer interface mutation)
Depositing lab: Hao Wu. Depositing organization: Boston Children's Hospital. Publication: Mechanism of filament formation in UPA-promoted CARD8 and NLRP1 inflammasomes. Robert Hollingsworth L, David L, Li Y, Griswold AR, Ruan J, Sharif H, Fontana P, Orth-He EL, Fu TM, Bachovchin DA, Wu H. Nat Commun. 2021 Jan 8;12(1):189. doi: 10.1038/s41467-020-20320-y. PubMed 33420033.
Backbone
  Vector backbone: pDB.His.MBP.3C
  Vector type: Bacterial Expression
Growth in bacteria
  Bacterial resistance: Kanamycin, 50 μg/mL
  Growth temperature: 37°C
  Growth strain: DH5alpha
  Copy number: Low Copy
Gene/Insert
  Gene/Insert name: NLRP1
  Species: H. sapiens (human)
  Mutation: Y1445A
  Entrez Gene: NLRP1 (a.k.a. AIADK, CARD7, CIDED, CLR17.1, DEFCAP, DEFCAP-L/S, JRRP, MSPC, NAC, NALP1, PP1044, SLEV1, VAMAS1)
  Tag / fusion protein: His6-MBP-3C (N terminal on insert)
  Cloning method: Restriction Enzyme; 5′ cloning site Unknown (unknown if destroyed)
Terms and licenses: Academic/Nonprofit Terms; Industry Terms: Not Available to Industry
How to cite: pDB.His.MBP.3C NLRP1 UPA-CARD Y1445A was a gift from Hao Wu (Addgene plasmid # 164004 ; http://n2t.net/addgene:164004 ; RRID:Addgene_164004)
