[The description below was written by a language model from this plasmid's Addgene catalogue record and pLannotate feature annotations shown in this document.]
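Description:
pDB.His.MBP.3C NLRP1 UPA-CARD Y1445A is a bacterial expression plasmid of about 7.2 kb, built on the pDB.His.MBP.3C backbone, for producing a fragment of human NLRP1 in E. coli. Its layout is that of a pET-style vector. A T7 promoter followed by a lac operator and the T7 gene 10 ribosome binding site drives the open reading frame, a T7 terminator closes it, and a plasmid-borne lacI gene with its own promoter supplies repressor. Expression therefore depends on T7 RNA polymerase in the host and can be induced with IPTG. The plasmid is selected with kanamycin through an aph(3')-Ia KanR gene. It replicates from a ColE1/pBR322-type origin accompanied by the bom region and rop, consistent with the low copy number recorded. An f1 origin and remnants of a tetracycline resistance gene are also annotated.

The coding region begins with a short His-tag segment, which the annotation tool matched to a fragment of a composite 6xHis tag. This is followed by cytosolic maltose binding protein lacking its signal sequence and then the NLRP1 fragment. According to the catalogue entry, an HRV 3C protease site lies between MBP and the insert so the His6-MBP solubility and affinity handle can be removed after purification, although this site is not separately annotated. The insert comprises the UPA subdomain and CARD of NLRP1 and carries the Y1445A substitution, described as a dimer interface mutation. Vector-derived His-tag sequence is annotated downstream of the insert, but the record does not indicate whether it is translated. The associated work concerns UPA-promoted filament formation in the CARD8 and NLRP1 inflammasomes, so this mutant protein was presumably made for that kind of study.
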