Features (pLannotate 1.2.2; 21 found; start..end, strand, type, name):
    175..957     +  CDS            NLRP1 (fragment): NLRP1_HUMAN - Also known as CARD7, DEFCAP From Homo sapiens (Human).
    976..993     +  CDS            9xHis (fragment): 9xHis affinity tag
   1003..1052    +  CDS            SET1 (fragment): solubility-enhancement tag derived from T7 phage gene 10B
   1060..1107    +  terminator     T7 terminator: transcription terminator for bacteriophage T7 RNA polymerase
   1144..1572    +  rep_origin     f1 ori (sequence partly withheld): f1 bacteriophage origin of replication; arrow indicates direction of (+) strand synthesis
   1625..1682    +  promoter       AmpR promoter (fragment): bla
   1691..2506    -  CDS            KanR: aminoglycoside phosphotransferase; aph(3')-Ia; confers resistance to kanamycin in bacteria or G418 (Geneticin®) in eukaryotes
   2628..3216    +  rep_origin     ori: high-copy-number ColE1/pMB1/pBR322/pUC origin of replication
   3402..3541    -  misc_feature   bom: basis of mobility region from pBR322
   3643..3834    -  CDS            rop: Rop protein, which maintains plasmids at low copy number; rop
   3851..4231    +  CDS            YPB1_ECOLX: Protein predicted: Swiss-Prot protein existence level 4. From Escherichia coli.
   4303..4594    -  CDS            TcR (fragment): tetracycline efflux protein; tet; confers resistance to tetracycline
   4609..4630    -  protein_bind   CAP binding site: CAP binding activates transcription in the presence of cAMP. E. coli catabolite activator protein
   4643..5725    -  CDS            lacI: lac repressor; lacI; The lac repressor binds to the lac operator to inhibit transcription in E. coli. This inhibition can be relieved by adding lactose or isopropyl-β-D-thiogalactopyranoside (IPTG).
   5726..5803    -  promoter       lacI promoter: lacI
   5811..6090    -  CDS            TcR (fragment): tetracycline efflux protein; tet; confers resistance to tetracycline
   6112..6130    +  promoter       T7 promoter: promoter for bacteriophage T7 RNA polymerase
   6131..6155    +  protein_bind   lac operator: The lac repressor binds to the lac operator to inhibit transcription in E. coli. This inhibition can be relieved by adding lactose or isopropyl-β-D-thiogalactopyranoside (IPTG). lac repressor encoded by lacI
   6170..6192    +  RBS            RBS: efficient ribosome binding site from bacteriophage T7 gene 10 (Olins and Rangwala, 1989)
   6211..6227    +  CDS            capTEV™ (fragment): composite tag for in vivo biotinylation, TEV protease cleavage, and 6xHis tagging
   6235..111     +  CDS            MBP (across the origin): maltose binding protein from E. coli; malE (mutated); This version of the gene does not encode a signal sequence, so MBP will remain in the cytosol.
>Addgene plasmid #164004 | pDB.His.MBP.3C NLRP1 UPA-CARD Y1445A | addgene full sequence | sequence record 324629 | Addgene NGS Result
ATGCCGAACATCCCGCAGATGTCCGCTTTCTGGTATGCCGTGCGTACTGCGGTGATCAACGCCGCCAGCG
GTCGTCAGACTGTCGATGAAGCCCTGAAAGACGCGCAGACTGGTACCGATTACGATATCCCAACGACCCT
GGAAGTGCTGTTCCAGGGTCCGCATATGGCTAGCTCCCCCTTGGGAGTCCTCCTGAAAATGATCCATAAT
GCCCTGCGCTTCATTCCCGTCACCTCTGTGGTGTTGCTTTACCACCGCGTCCATCCTGAGGAAGTCACCT
TCCACCTCTACCTGATCCCAAGTGACTGCTCCATTCGGAAGGCCATAGATGATCTAGAAATGAAATTCCA
GTTTGTGCGAATCCACAAGCCACCCCCGCTGACCCCACTTTATATGGGCTGTCGTTACACTGTGTCTGGG
TCTGGTTCAGGGATGTTGGAAATACTCCCCAAGGAACTGGAGCTCTGCTATCGAAGCCCTGGAGAAGACC
AGCTGTTCTCGGAGTTCTACGTTGGCCACTTGGGATCAGGGATCAGGCTGCAAGTGAAAGACAAGAAAGA
TGAGACTCTGGTGTGGGAGGCCTTGGTGAAACCAGGAGATCTCATGCCTGCAACTACCCTGATCCCTCCA
GCCCGCATAGCCGTACCTTCACCTCTGGATGCCCCGCAGTTGCTGCACTTTGTGGACCAGTATCGAGAGC
AGCTGATAGCCCGAGTGACATCGGTGGAGGTTGTCTTGGACAAACTGCATGGACAGGTGCTGAGCCAGGA
GCAGTACGAGAGGGTGCTGGCTGAGAACACGAGGCCCAGCCAGATGCGGAAGCTGTTCAGCTTGAGCCAG
TCCTGGGACCGGAAGTGCAAAGATGGACTCGCCCAAGCCCTGAAGGAGACCCATCCTCACCTCATTATGG
AACTCTGGGAGAAGGGCAGCAAAAAGGGACTCCTGCCACTCAGCAGCTGAGCGGCCGCACTCGAGCACCA
CCACCACCACCACTGAGATCCGGCTGCTAACAAAGCCCGAAAGGAAGCTGAGTTGGCTGCTGCCACCGCT
GAGCAATAACTAGCATAACCCCTTGGGGCCTCTAAACGGGTCTTGAGGGGTTTTTTGCTGAAAGGAGGAA
CTATATCCGGATTGGCGAATGGG
[124 nt withheld, positions 1144-1267]
C
[91 nt withheld, positions 1269-1359]
A
[49 nt withheld, positions 1361-1409]
CCTTTGACGTTGGAGTCCACGTTCTTT
[37 nt withheld, positions 1437-1473]
ACCCTATCTCGGTCTATTCTTTTGATTTATAAGGGATTTTGCCGATTTCGGCCTATTGGTTAAAAAATGA
GCTGATTTAACAAAAATTTAACGCGAATTTTAACAAAATATTAACGCTTACAATTTAGGTGGCACTTTTC
GGGGAAATGTGCGCGGAACCCCTATTTGTTTATTTTTCTAAATACATTCAAATATGTATCCGCTCATGAA
TTAATTCTTAGAAAAACTCATCGAGCATCAAATGAAACTGCAATTTATTCATATCAGGATTATCAATACC
ATATTTTTGAAAAAGCCGTTTCTGTAATGAAGGAGAAAACTCACCGAGGCAGTTCCATAGGATGGCAAGA
TCCTGGTATCGGTCTGCGATTCCGACTCGTCCAACATCAATACAACCTATTAATTTCCCCTCGTCAAAAA
TAAGGTTATCAAGTGAGAAATCACCATGAGTGACGACTGAATCCGGTGAGAATGGCAAAAGTTTATGCAT
TTCTTTCCAGACTTGTTCAACAGGCCAGCCATTACGCTCGTCATCAAAATCACTCGCATCAACCAAACCG
TTATTCATTCGTGATTGCGCCTGAGCGAGACGAAATACGCGATCGCTGTTAAAAGGACAATTACAAACAG
GAATCGAATGCAACCGGCGCAGGAACACTGCCAGCGCATCAACAATATTTTCACCTGAATCAGGATATTC
TTCTAATACCTGGAATGCTGTTTTCCCGGGGATCGCAGTGGTGAGTAACCATGCATCATCAGGAGTACGG
ATAAAATGCTTGATGGTCGGAAGAGGCATAAATTCCGTCAGCCAGTTTAGTCTGACCATCTCATCTGTAA
CATCATTGGCAACGCTACCTTTGCCATGTTTCAGAAACAACTCTGGCGCATCGGGCTTCCCATACAATCG
ATAGATTGTCGCACCTGATTGCCCGACATTATCGCGAGCCCATTTATACCCATATAAATCAGCATCCATG
TTGGAATTTAATCGCGGCCTAGAGCAAGACGTTTCCCGTTGAATATGGCTCATAACACCCCTTGTATTAC
TGTTTATGTAAGCAGACAGTTTTATTGTTCATGACCAAAATCCCTTAACGTGAGTTTTCGTTCCACTGAG
CGTCAGACCCCGTAGAAAAGATCAAAGGATCTTCTTGAGATCCTTTTTTTCTGCGCGTAATCTGCTGCTT
GCAAACAAAAAAACCACCGCTACCAGCGGTGGTTTGTTTGCCGGATCAAGAGCTACCAACTCTTTTTCCG
AAGGTAACTGGCTTCAGCAGAGCGCAGATACCAAATACTGTCCTTCTAGTGTAGCCGTAGTTAGGCCACC
ACTTCAAGAACTCTGTAGCACCGCCTACATACCTCGCTCTGCTAATCCTGTTACCAGTGGCTGCTGCCAG
TGGCGATAAGTCGTGTCTTACCGGGTTGGACTCAAGACGATAGTTACCGGATAAGGCGCAGCGGTCGGGC
TGAACGGGGGGTTCGTGCACACAGCCCAGCTTGGAGCGAACGACCTACACCGAACTGAGATACCTACAGC
GTGAGCTATGAGAAAGCGCCACGCTTCCCGAAGGGAGAAAGGCGGACAGGTATCCGGTAAGCGGCAGGGT
CGGAACAGGAGAGCGCACGAGGGAGCTTCCAGGGGGAAACGCCTGGTATCTTTATAGTCCTGTCGGGTTT
CGCCACCTCTGACTTGAGCGTCGATTTTTGTGATGCTCGTCAGGGGGGCGGAGCCTATGGAAAAACGCCA
GCAACGCGGCCTTTTTACGGTTCCTGGCCTTTTGCTGGCCTTTTGCTCACATGTTCTTTCCTGCGTTATC
CCCTGATTCTGTGGATAACCGTATTACCGCCTTTGAGTGAGCTGATACCGCTCGCCGCAGCCGAACGACC
GAGCGCAGCGAGTCAGTGAGCGAGGAAGCGGAAGAGCGCCTGATGCGGTATTTTCTCCTTACGCATCTGT
GCGGTATTTCACACCGCAATGGTGCACTCTCAGTACAATCTGCTCTGATGCCGCATAGTTAAGCCAGTAT
ACACTCCGCTATCGCTACGTGACTGGGTCATGGCTGCGCCCCGACACCCGCCAACACCCGCTGACGCGCC
CTGACGGGCTTGTCTGCTCCCGGCATCCGCTTACAGACAAGCTGTGACCGTCTCCGGGAGCTGCATGTGT
CAGAGGTTTTCACCGTCATCACCGAAACGCGCGAGGCAGCTGCGGTAAAGCTCATCAGCGTGGTCGTGAA
GCGATTCACAGATGTCTGCCTGTTCATCCGCGTCCAGCTCGTTGAGTTTCTCCAGAAGCGTTAATGTCTG
GCTTCTGATAAAGCGGGCCATGTTAAGGGCGGTTTTTTCCTGTTTGGTCACTGATGCCTCCGTGTAAGGG
GGATTTCTGTTCATGGGGGTAATGATACCGATGAAACGAGAGAGGATGCTCACGATACGGGTTACTGATG
ATGAACATGCCCGGTTACTGGAACGTTGTGAGGGTAAACAACTGGCGGTATGGATGCGGCGGGACCAGAG
AAAAATCACTCAGGGTCAATGCCAGCGCTTCGTTAATACAGATGTAGGTGTTCCACAGGGTAGCCAGCAG
CATCCTGCGATGCAGATCCGGAACATAATGGTGCAGGGCGCTGACTTCCGCGTTTCCAGACTTTACGAAA
CACGGAAACCGAAGACCATTCATGTTGTTGCTCAGGTCGCAGACGTTTTGCAGCAGCAGTCGCTTCACGT
TCGCTCGCGTATCGGTGATTCATTCTGCTAACCAGTAAGGCAACCCCGCCAGCCTAGCCGGGTCCTCAAC
GACAGGAGCACGATCATGCGCACCCGTGGGGCCGCCATGCCGGCGATAATGGCCTGCTTCTCGCCGAAAC
GTTTGGTGGCGGGACCAGTGACGAAGGCTTGAGCGAGGGCGTGCAAGATTCCGAATACCGCAAGCGACAG
GCCGATCATCGTCGCGCTCCAGCGAAAGCGGTCCTCGCCGAAAATGACCCAGAGCGCTGCCGGCACCTGT
CCTACGAGTTGCATGATAAAGAAGACAGTCATAAGTGCGGCGACGATAGTCATGCCCCGCGCCCACCGGA
AGGAGCTGACTGGGTTGAAGGCTCTCAAGGGCATCGGTCGAGATCCCGGTGCCTAATGAGTGAGCTAACT
TACATTAATTGCGTTGCGCTCACTGCCCGCTTTCCAGTCGGGAAACCTGTCGTGCCAGCTGCATTAATGA
ATCGGCCAACGCGCGGGGAGAGGCGGTTTGCGTATTGGGCGCCAGGGTGGTTTTTCTTTTCACCAGTGAG
ACGGGCAACAGCTGATTGCCCTTCACCGCCTGGCCCTGAGAGAGTTGCAGCAAGCGGTCCACGCTGGTTT
GCCCCAGCAGGCGAAAATCCTGTTTGATGGTGGTTAACGGCGGGATATAACATGAGCTGTCTTCGGTATC
GTCGTATCCCACTACCGAGATATCCGCACCAACGCGCAGCCCGGACTCGGTAATGGCGCGCATTGCGCCC
AGCGCCATCTGATCGTTGGCAACCAGCATCGCAGTGGGAACGATGCCCTCATTCAGCATTTGCATGGTTT
GTTGAAAACCGGACATGGCACTCCAGTCGCCTTCCCGTTCCGCTATCGGCTGAATTTGATTGCGAGTGAG
ATATTTATGCCAGCCAGCCAGACGCAGACGCGCCGAGACAGAACTTAATGGGCCCGCTAACAGCGCGATT
TGCTGGTGACCCAATGCGACCAGATGCTCCACGCCCAGTCGCGTACCGTCTTCATGGGAGAAAATAATAC
TGTTGATGGGTGTCTGGTCAGAGACATCAAGAAATAACGCCGGAACATTAGTGCAGGCAGCTTCCACAGC
AATGGCATCCTGGTCATCCAGCGGATAGTTAATGATCAGCCCACTGACGCGTTGCGCGAGAAGATTGTGC
ACCGCCGCTTTACAGGCTTCGACGCCGCTTCGTTCTACCATCGACACCACCACGCTGGCACCCAGTTGAT
CGGCGCGAGATTTAATCGCCGCGACAATTTGCGACGGCGCGTGCAGGGCCAGACTGGAGGTGGCAACGCC
AATCAGCAACGACTGTTTGCCCGCCAGTTGTTGTGCCACGCGGTTGGGAATGTAATTCAGCTCCGCCATC
GCCGCTTCCACTTTTTCCCGCGTTTTCGCAGAAACGTGGCTGGCCTGGTTCACCACGCGGGAAACGGTCT
GATAAGAGACACCGGCATACTCTGCGACATCGTATAACGTTACTGGTTTCACATTCACCACCCTGAATTG
ACTCTCTTCCGGGCGCTATCATGCCATACCGCGAAAGGTTTTGCGCCATTCGATGGTGTCCGGGATCTCG
ACGCTCTCCCTTATGCGACTCCTGCATTAGGAAGCAGCCCAGTAGTAGGTTGAGGCCGTTGAGCACCGCC
GCCGCAAGGAATGGTGCATGCAAGGAGATGGCGCCCAACAGTCCCCCGGCCACGGGGCCTGCCACCATAC
CCACGCCGAAACAAGCGCTCATGAGCCCGAAGTGGCGAGCCCGATCTTCCCCATCGGTGATGTCGGCGAT
ATAGGCGCCAGCAACCGCACCTGTGGCGCCGGTGATGCCGGCCACGATGCGTCCGGCGTAGAGGATCGAG
ATCTCGATCCCGCGAAATTAATACGACTCACTATAGGGGAATTGTGAGCGGATAACAATTCCCCTCTAGA
AATAATTTTGTTTAACTTTAAGAAGGAGATATACCATGGGCAGCAGCCATCATCATCATCATCACGGTAC
CAAAACTGAAGAAGGTAAACTGGTAATCTGGATTAACGGCGATAAAGGCTATAACGGTCTCGCTGAAGTC
GGTAAGAAATTCGAGAAAGATACCGGAATTAAAGTCACCGTTGAGCATCCGGATAAACTGGAAGAGAAAT
TCCCACAGGTTGCGGCAACTGGCGATGGCCCTGACATTATCTTCTGGGCACACGACCGCTTTGGTGGCTA
CGCTCAATCTGGCCTGTTGGCTGAAATCACCCCGGACAAAGCGTTCCAGGACAAGCTGTATCCGTTTACC
TGGGATGCCGTACGTTACAACGGCAAGCTGATTGCTTACCCGATCGCTGTTGAAGCGTTATCGCTGATTT
ATAACAAAGATCTGCTGCCGAACCCGCCAAAAACCTGGGAAGAGATCCCGGCGCTGGATAAAGAACTGAA
AGCGAAAGGTAAGAGCGCGCTGATGTTCAACCTGCAAGAACCGTACTTCACCTGGCCGCTGATTGCTGCT
GACGGGGGTTATGCGTTCAAGTATGAAAACGGCAAGTACGACATTAAAGACGTGGGCGTGGATAACGCTG
GCGCGAAAGCGGGTCTGACCTTCCTGGTTGACCTGATTAAAAACAAACACATGAATGCAGACACCGATTA
CTCCATCGCAGAAGCTGCCTTTAATAAAGGCGAAACAGCGATGACCATCAACGGCCCGTGGGCATGGTCC
AACATCGACACCAGCAAAGTGAATTATGGTGTAACGGTACTGCCGACCTTCAAGGGTCAACCATCCAAAC
CGTTCGTTGGCGTGCTGAGCGCAGGTATTAACGCCGCCAGTCCGAACAAAGAGCTGGCAAAAGAGTTCCT
CGAAAACTATCTGCTGACTGATGAAGGTCTGGAAGCGGTTAATAAAGACAAACCGCTGGGTGCCGTAGCG
CTGAAGTCTTACGAGGAAGAGTTGGCGAAAGATCCACGTATTGCCGCCACCATGGAAAACGCCCAGAAAG
GTGAAATC
