>Addgene plasmid #164004 | pDB.His.MBP.3C NLRP1 UPA-CARD Y1445A | depositor partial sequence | sequence record 318223 | Insert sequence
TCCCCCTTGGGAGTCCTCCTGAAAATGATCCATAATGCCCTGCGCTTCATTCCCGTCACCTCTGTGGTGT
TGCTTTACCACCGCGTCCATCCTGAGGAAGTCACCTTCCACCTCTACCTGATCCCAAGTGACTGCTCCAT
TCGGAAGGCCATAGATGATCTAGAAATGAAATTCCAGTTTGTGCGAATCCACAAGCCACCCCCGCTGACC
CCACTTTATATGGGCTGTCGTTACACTGTGTCTGGGTCTGGTTCAGGGATGCTGGAAATACTCCCCAAGG
AACTGGAGCTCTGCTATCGAAGCCCTGGAGAAGACCAGCTGTTCTCGGAGTTCTACGTTGGCCACTTGGG
ATCAGGGATCAGGCTGCAAGTGAAAGACAAGAAAGATGAGACTCTGGTGTGGGAGGCCTTGGTGAAACCA
GGAGATCTCATGCCTGCAACTACTCTGATCCCTCCAGCCCGCATAGCCGTACCTTCACCTCTGGATGCCC
CGCAGTTGCTGCACTTTGTGGACCAGTATCGAGAGCAGCTGATAGCCCGAGTGACATCGGTGGAGGTTGT
CTTGGACAAACTGCATGGACAGGTGCTGAGCCAGGAGCAGTACGAGAGGGTGCTGGCTGAGAACACGAGG
CCCAGCCAGATGCGGAAGCTGTTCAGCTTGAGCCAGTCCTGGGACCGGAAGTGCAAAGATGGACTCGCCC
AAGCCCTGAAGGAGACCCATCCTCACCTCATTATGGAACTCTGGGAGAAGGGCAGCAAAAAGGGACTCCT
GCCACTCAGCAGCTGA
